>Addgene plasmid #233179 | pMXs-uORFx3-mLhx3-P2A-mRuby2 | addgene full sequence | sequence record 463005 | Addgene NGS Result
TCGGCGACACAGTGTGGGTCCGCCGACACCAGACTAAGAACCTAGAACCTCGCTGGAAAGGACCTTACAC
AGTCCTGCTGACCACCCCCACCGCCCTCAAAGTAGACGGCATCGCAGCTTGGATACACGCCGCCCACGTG
AAGGCTGCCGACCCCGGGGGTGGACCATCCTCTAGACTGCCGGATCTAGCTAGTTAATCGACGGTATCGA
TAAGCTATCAAACAAGTTTGTACAAAAAAGCAGGCTCCACCATGGGAACCAATTCAGTCGAGTCGACTGG
ATCCACCATGGGTTGAACCATGGGTTGAACCATGGGTTGAGATCCGGTACTACTGCCACCATGCTGCTAG
AAGCAGAACTCGATTGCCACCGAGAGAGGCCCGGTGCCCCTGGAGCTTCTGCCCTCTGTACCTTCAGCAG
GACTCCAGAGATCCCGATGTGTGCAGGCTGTGACCAGCACATCTTGGACCGTTTCATCCTTAAGGCTCTG
GACCGACATTGGCACAGCAAGTGTCTCAAGTGCAGTGACTGCCACGTCCCTCTGGCTGAGCGCTGCTTCA
GCCGCGGGGAGAGCGTCTACTGCAAAGACGACTTCTTTAAGCGCTTCGGGACCAAGTGCGCCGCATGCCA
GCTGGGCATCCCGCCCACGCAGGTGGTGCGCCGCGCCCAGGACTTCGTGTACCACCTGCATTGCTTCGCC
TGCGTGGTCTGCAAGCGGCAGCTGGCCACGGGCGACGAGTTCTACCTCATGGAAGACAGCCGGCTGGTGT
GCAAGGCGGACTACGAAACAGCCAAGCAGCGAGAAGCCGAGGCCACAGCCAAGCGGCCGCGCACCACCAT
CACCGCCAAGCAGCTGGAGACGCTGAAGAGCGCCTACAACACTTCGCCCAAGCCGGCGCGCCACGTGCGC
GAGCAGCTCTCCTCCGAGACTGGCCTGGACATGCGAGTGGTGCAGGTGTGGTTCCAGAATCGCCGGGCTA
AGGAAAAGAGACTGAAGAAAGACGCTGGCCGGCAGCGCTGGGGACAGTATTTCCGCAATATGAAGCGCTC
CCGCGGCAGTTCCAAGTCCGACAAGGACAGCATCCAGGAGGGACAAGACAGCGACGCCGAAGTCTCCTTC
ACTGATGAGCCGTCCATGGCTGACATGGGGCCTGCTAATGGCCTGTACAGCAGCCTGGGAGAGCCTGCCC
CTGCGTTGGGCCGGCCCGTAGGAGGCCTGGGCAGCTTTACCCTGGATCACGGAGGCTTGACGGGTCCAGA
GCAGTACCGAGAGCTACGCCCAGGCAGCCCCTATGGCATCCCCCCATCTCCTGCAGCCCCCCAGAGCCTT
CCTGGCCCCCAGCCTCTCCTCTCCAGCCTGGTATACCCAGACACCAACTTGAGCCTTGTCCCTTCAGGGC
CCCCAGGTGGACCCCCACCCATGAGGGTGCTGGCTGGAAATGGGCCCAGCTCCGACCTGTCCACAGAGAG
CAGTTCTGGCTACCCAGACTTTCCTGCTAGCCCTGCTTCCTGGCTGGATGAAGTAGACCATGCTCAGTTC
GGAAGCGGAGCTACTAACTTCAGCCTGCTGAAGCAGGCTGGAGACGTGGAGGAGAACCCTGGACCTATGG
TGTCTAAGGGCGAAGAGCTGATCAAGGAAAATATGCGTATGAAGGTGGTCATGGAAGGTTCGGTCAACGG
CCACCAATTCAAATGCACAGGTGAAGGAGAAGGCAATCCGTACATGGGAACTCAAACCATGAGGATCAAA
GTCATCGAGGGAGGACCCCTGCCATTTGCCTTTGACATTCTTGCCACGTCGTTCATGTATGGCAGCCGTA
CTTTTATCAAGTACCCGAAAGGCATTCCTGATTTCTTTAAACAGTCCTTTCCTGAGGGTTTTACTTGGGA
AAGAGTTACGAGATACGAAGATGGTGGAGTCGTCACCGTCATGCAGGACACCAGCCTTGAGGATGGCTGT
CTCGTTTACCACGTCCAAGTCAGAGGGGTAAACTTTCCCTCCAATGGTCCCGTGATGCAGAAGAAGACCA
AGGGTTGGGAGCCTAATACAGAGATGATGTATCCAGCAGATGGTGGTCTGAGGGGATACACTCATATGGC
ACTGAAAGTTGATGGTGGTGGCCATCTGTCTTGCTCTTTCGTAACAACTTACAGGTCAAAAAAGACCGTC
GGGAACATCAAGATGCCCGGTATCCATGCCGTTGATCACCGCCTGGAAAGGTTAGAGGAAAGTGACAATG
AAATGTTCGTAGTACAACGCGAACACGCAGTTGCCAAGTTCGCCGGGCTTGGTGGTGGGATGGACGAGCT
GTACAAGTAACGCTGATATCTAGACCCAGCTTTCTTGTACAAAGTGGTTCGATAGCTTATCGATAATCAA
CCTCTGGATTACAAAATTTGTGAAAGATTGACTGGTATTCTTAACTATGTTGCTCCTTTTACGCTATGTG
GATACGCTGCTTTAATGCCTTTGTATCATGCTATTGCTTCCCGTATGGCTTTCATTTTCTCCTCCTTGTA
TAAATCCTGGTTGCTGTCTCTTTATGAGGAGTTGTGGCCCGTTGTCAGGCAACGTGGCGTGGTGTGCACT
GTGTTTGCTGACGCAACCCCCACTGGTTGGGGCATTGCCACCACCTGTCAGCTCCTTTCCGGGACTTTCG
CTTTCCCCCTCCCTATTGCCACGGCGGAACTCATCGCCGCCTGCCTTGCCCGCTGCTGGACAGGGGCTCG
GCTGTTGGGCACTGACAATTCCGTGGTGTTGTCGGGGAAATCATCGTCCTTTCCTTGGCTGCTCGCCTGT
GTTGCCACCTGGATTCTGCGCGGGACGTCCTTCTGCTACGTCCCTTCGGCCCTCAATCCAGCGGACCTTC
CTTCCCGCGGCCTGCTGCCGGCTCTGCGGCCTCTTCCGCGTCTTCGCCTTCGCCCTCAGACGAGTCGGAT
CTCCCTTTGGGCCGCCTCCCCGCATCGATACCGTCGACGATAAAATAAAAGATTTTATTTAGTCTCCAGA
AAAAGGGGGGAATGAAAGACCCCACCTGTAGGTTTGGCAAGCTAGCTTAAGTAACGCCATTTTGCAAGGC
ATGGAAAAATACATAACTGAGAATAGAGAAGTTCAGATCAAGGTCAGGAACAGATGGAACAGCTGAATAT
GGGCCAAACAGGATATCTGTGGTAAGCAGTTCCTGCCCCGGCTCAGGGCCAAGAACAGATGGAACAGCTG
AATATGGGCCAAACAGGATATCTGTGGTAAGCAGTTCCTGCCCCGGCTCAGGGCCAAGAACAGATGGTCC
CCAGATGCGGTCCAGCCCTCAGCAGTTTCTAGAGAACCATCAGATGTTTCCAGGGTGCCCCAAGGACCTG
AAATGACCCTGTGCCTTATTTGAACTAACCAATCAGTTCGCTTCTCGCTTCTGTTCGCGCGCTTCTGCTC
CCCGAGCTCAATAAAAGAGCCCACAACCCCTCACTCGGGGCGCCAGTCCTCCGATTGACTGAGTCGCCCG
GGTACCCGTGTATCCAATAAACCCTCTTGCAGTTGCATCCGACTTGTGGTCTCGCTGTTCCTTGGGAGGG
TCTCCTCTGAGTGATTGACTACCCGTCAGCGGGGGTCTTTCACATGCAGCATGTATCAAAATTAATTTGG
TTTTTTTTCTTAAGTATTTACATTAAATGGCCATAGTTGCATTAATGAATCGGCCAACGCGCGGGGAGAG
GCGGTTTGCGTATTGGGCGCTCTTCCGCTTCCTCGCTCACTGACTCGCTGCGCTCGGTCGTTCGGCTGCG
GCGAGCGGTATCAGCTCACTCAAAGGCGGTAATACGGTTATCCACAGAATCAGGGGATAACGCAGGAAAG
AACATGTGAGCAAAAGGCCAGCAAAAGGCCAGGAACCGTAAAAAGGCCGCGTTGCTGGCGTTTTTCCATA
GGCTCCGCCCCCCTGACGAGCATCACAAAAATCGACGCTCAAGTCAGAGGTGGCGAAACCCGACAGGACT
ATAAAGATACCAGGCGTTTCCCCCTGGAAGCTCCCTCGTGCGCTCTCCTGTTCCGACCCTGCCGCTTACC
GGATACCTGTCCGCCTTTCTCCCTTCGGGAAGCGTGGCGCTTTCTCATAGCTCACGCTGTAGGTATCTCA
GTTCGGTGTAGGTCGTTCGCTCCAAGCTGGGCTGTGTGCACGAACCCCCCGTTCAGCCCGACCGCTGCGC
CTTATCCGGTAACTATCGTCTTGAGTCCAACCCGGTAAGACACGACTTATCGCCACTGGCAGCAGCCACT
GGTAACAGGATTAGCAGAGCGAGGTATGTAGGCGGTGCTACAGAGTTCTTGAAGTGGTGGCCTAACTACG
GCTACACTAGAAGAACAGTATTTGGTATCTGCGCTCTGCTGAAGCCAGTTACCTTCGGAAAAAGAGTTGG
TAGCTCTTGATCCGGCAAACAAACCACCGCTGGTAGCGGTGGTTTTTTTGTTTGCAAGCAGCAGATTACG
CGCAGAAAAAAAGGATCTCAAGAAGATCCTTTGATCTTTTCTACGGGGTCTGACGCTCAGTGGAACGAAA
ACTCACGTTAAGGGATTTTGGTCATGAGATTATCAAAAAGGATCTTCACCTAGATCCTTTTGCGGCCGGC
CGCAAATCAATCTAAAGTATATATGAGTAAACTTGGTCTGACAGTTACCAATGCTTAATCAGTGAGGCAC
CTATCTCAGCGATCTGTCTATTTCGTTCATCCATAGTTGCCTGACTCCCCGTCGTGTAGATAACTACGAT
ACGGGAGGGCTTACCATCTGGCCCCAGTGCTGCAATGATACCGCGAGACCCACGCTCACCGGCTCCAGAT
TTATCAGCAATAAACCAGCCAGCCGGAAGGGCCGAGCGCAGAAGTGGTCCTGCAACTTTATCCGCCTCCA
TCCAGTCTATTAATTGTTGCCGGGAAGCTAGAGTAAGTAGTTCGCCAGTTAATAGTTTGCGCAACGTTGT
TGCCATTGCTACAGGCATCGTGGTGTCACGCTCGTCGTTTGGTATGGCTTCATTCAGCTCCGGTTCCCAA
CGATCAAGGCGAGTTACATGATCCCCCATGTTGTGCAAAAAAGCGGTTAGCTCCTTCGGTCCTCCGATCG
TTGTCAGAAGTAAGTTGGCCGCAGTGTTATCACTCATGGTTATGGCAGCACTGCATAATTCTCTTACTGT
CATGCCATCCGTAAGATGCTTTTCTGTGACTGGTGAGTACTCAACCAAGTCATTCTGAGAATAGTGTATG
CGGCGACCGAGTTGCTCTTGCCCGGCGTCAATACGGGATAATACCGCGCCACATAGCAGAACTTTAAAAG
TGCTCATCATTGGAAAACGTTCTTCGGGGCGAAAACTCTCAAGGATCTTACCGCTGTTGAGATCCAGTTC
GATGTAACCCACTCGTGCACCCAACTGATCTTCAGCATCTTTTACTTTCACCAGCGTTTCTGGGTGAGCA
AAAACAGGAAGGCAAAATGCCGCAAAAAAGGGAATAAGGGCGACACGGAAATGTTGAATACTCATACTCT
TCCTTTTTCAATATTATTGAAGCATTTATCAGGGTTATTGTCTCATGAGCGGATACATATTTGAATGTAT
TTAGAAAAATAAACAAATAGGGGTTCCGCGCACATTTCCCCGAAAAGTGCCACCTGCATAATGAAAGACC
CCACCTGTAGGTTTGGCAAGCTAGCTTAAGTAACGCCATTTTGCAAGGCATGGAAAAATACATAACTGAG
AATAGAAAAGTTCAGATCAAGGTCAGGAACAGATGGAACAGCTGAATATGGGCCAAACAGGATATCTGTG
GTAAGCAGTTCCTGCCCCGGCTCAGGGCCAAGAACAGATGGAACAGCTGAATATGGGCCAAACAGGATAT
CTGTGGTAAGCAGTTCCTGCCCCGGCTCAGGGCCAAGAACAGATGGTCCCCAGATGCGGTCCAGCCCTCA
GCAGTTTCTAGAGAACCATCAGATGTTTCCAGGGTGCCCCAAGGACCTGAAATGACCCTGTGCCTTATTT
GAACTAACCAATCAGTTCGCTTCTCGCTTCTGTTCGCGCGCTTCTGCTCCCCGAGCTCAATAAAAGAGCC
CACAACCCCTCACTCGGCGCGCCAGTCCTCCGATTGACTGAGTCGCCCGGGTACCCGTGTATCCAATAAA
CCCTCTTGCAGTTGCATCCGACTTGTGGTCTCGCTGTTCCTTGGGAGGGTCTCCTCTGAGTGATTGACTA
CCCGTCAGCGGGGGTCTTTCATTTGGGGGCTCGTCCGGGATCGGGAGACCCCTGCCCAGGGACCACCGAC
CCACCACCGGGAGGTAAGCTGGCCAGCAACTTATCTGTGTCTGTCCGATTGTCTAGTGTCTATGACTGAT
TTTATGCGCCTGCGTCGGTACTAGTTAGCTAACTAGCTCTGTATCTGGCGGACCCGTGGTGGAACTGACG
AGTTCGGAACACCCGGCCGCAACCCTGGGAGACGTCCCAGGGACTTCGGGGGCCGTTTTTGTGGCCCGAC
CTGAGTCCAAAAATCCCGATCGTTTTGGACTCTTTGGTGCACCCCCCTAATAGGAGGGATATGTGGTTCT
GGTAGGAGACGAGAACCTAAAACAGTTCCCGCCTCCGTCTGAATTTTTGCTTTCGGTTTGGGACCGAAGC
CGCGCCGCGCGTCTTGTCTGCTGCAGCATCGTTCTGTGTTGTCTCTGTCTGACTGTGTTTCTGTATTTGT
CTGAAAATTAGGGCCAGACTGTTACCACTCCCTTAAGTTTGACCTTAGGTCACTGGAAAGATGTCGAGCG
GATCGCTCACAACCAGTCGGTAGATGTCAAGAAGAGACGTTGGGTTACCTTCTGCTCTGCAGAATGGCCA
ACCTTTAACGTCGGATGGCCGCGAGACGGCACCTTTAACCGAGACCTCATCACCCAGGTTAAGATCAAGG
TCTTTTCACCTGGCCCGCATGGACACCCAGACCAGGTCCCCTACATCGTGACCTGGGAAGCCTTGGCTTT
TGACCCCCCTCCCTGGGTCAAGCCCTTTGTACACCCTAAGCCTCCGCCTCCTCTTCCTCCATCCGCCCCG
TCTCTCCCCCTTGAACCTCCTCGTTCGACCCCGCCTCGATCCTCCCTTTATCCAGCCCTCACTCCTTCTC
TAGGCGCCCCCATATGGCCATATGAGATCTTATATGGGGCACCCCCGCCCCTTGTAAACTTCCCTGACCC
TGACATGACAAGAGTTACTAACAGCCCCTCTCTCCAAGCTCACTTACAGGCTCTCTACTTAGTCCAGCAC
GAAGTCTGGAGACCTCTGGCGGCAGCCTACCAAGAACAACTGGACCGACCGGTGGTACCTCACCCTTACC
GAG
Features (pLannotate 1.2.2; 17 found; start..end, strand, type, name):
    198..216     -  misc_feature   MCS (fragment): pBluescript multiple cloning site
    222..246     +  protein_bind   attB1: mutant version of attB; recombination site for the Gateway® BP reaction BP Clonase™
    341..1540    +  CDS            Lhx3: LHX3_MOUSE - Also known as Lim-3, Lim3, Plim. Experimental evidence at protein level: Swiss-Prot protein existence level 1. Required for the establishment of the specialized cells of the pituitary gland and the nervous system (By similarity). Involved in the development of interneurons and motor neurons in cooperation with LDB1 and ISL1. Acts as a transcriptional activator. Binds to and activates the promoter of the alpha-glycoprotein gene, and synergistically enhances transcription from the prolactin promoter in cooperation with Pou1f1/Pit-1. From Mus musculus (Mouse).
   1607..2317    +  CDS            mRuby2: mRuby2 is a basic (constitutively fluorescent) red fluorescent protein published in 2012, derived from Entacmaea quadricolor. It has moderate acid sensitivity.
   2334..2358    -  protein_bind   attB2: mutant version of attB; recombination site for the Gateway® BP reaction BP Clonase™
   2375..2963    +  misc_feature   WPRE: woodchuck hepatitis virus posttranscriptional regulatory element
   3021..3142    +  LTR            3' LTR (ΔU3) (fragment): self-inactivating 3' long terminal repeat (LTR) from Moloney murine leukemia virus
   3143..3612    +  LTR            LTR: long terminal repeat from Moloney murine leukemia virus
   3678..3730    -  CDS            lacI (fragment): lac repressor; lacI; The lac repressor binds to the lac operator to inhibit transcription in E. coli. This inhibition can be relieved by adding lactose or isopropyl-β-D-thiogalactopyranoside (IPTG).
   3913..4501    -  rep_origin     ori: high-copy-number ColE1/pMB1/pBR322/pUC origin of replication
   4665..5525    -  CDS            AmpR: β-lactamase; bla; confers resistance to ampicillin, carbenicillin, and related antibiotics
   5526..5630    -  promoter       AmpR promoter: bla
   5660..6253    +  LTR            LTR: long terminal repeat from Moloney murine leukemia virus
   6316..6515    +  misc_feature   MMLV Ψ: packaging signal of Moloney murine leukemia virus (MMLV)
   6567..6655    +  misc_feature   MESV Ψ (fragment): packaging signal of murine embryonic stem cell virus
   6732..7148    +  CDS            gag (truncated): truncated Moloney murine leukemia virus (MMLV) gag gene lacking the start codon
   7158..179     +  misc_feature   pol region (across the origin): Moloney murine leukemia virus (MMLV) pol region containing the splice acceptor site
