[The description below was written by a language model from this plasmid's Addgene catalogue record and pLannotate feature annotations shown in this document.]
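Description:
pMXs-uORFx3-mLhx3-P2A-mRuby2 is a Moloney murine leukemia virus-based retroviral expression vector built on the Gateway-adapted pMXs-gw backbone, intended for delivering a transgene into mammalian cells by retroviral transduction. In bacteria it is maintained through a high-copy ColE1/pUC-type origin and selected with ampicillin via the β-lactamase gene and its bla promoter. The viral portion comprises a 5′ MMLV LTR, the MMLV packaging signal (with an annotated MESV Ψ fragment), a truncated gag lacking its start codon and a pol region carrying the splice acceptor. Together these allow the genomic RNA to be packaged when gag, pol and env are supplied in trans. No separate internal promoter is annotated, so expression is presumably driven from the 5′ LTR, as is usual for pMXs vectors. The 3′ end is annotated as an MMLV LTR preceded by a short fragment matching a ΔU3 LTR.

The payload sits between attB1 and attB2 sites left by Gateway recombination. It encodes mouse Lhx3, a LIM-homeodomain transcriptional activator involved in motor neuron and interneuron development, followed by the red fluorescent protein mRuby2. According to the construct name, a P2A self-cleaving peptide occupies the short gap between them, so both proteins come from one transcript and red fluorescence reports Lhx3 expression. The name and stated purpose also indicate three upstream open reading frames ahead of the Lhx3 coding sequence. These are not annotated, but would fit in the interval between attB1 and the Lhx3 start. Such uORFs generally reduce translation of the downstream ORF, offering a way to lower transcription factor levels. A WPRE downstream of the cassette enhances transcript stability and expression. The associated study concerns how transcription factor levels influence direct conversion of cells to motor neurons.
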