Addgene plasmid #233179: pMXs-uORFx3-mLhx3-P2A-mRuby2
Purpose: Retroviral expression of mLhx3 with mRuby2 fluorescent reporter with upstream open reading frame
Depositing lab: Kate Galloway. Depositing organization: Massachusetts Institute of Technology. Publication: Proliferation history and transcription factor levels drive direct conversion to motor neurons. Wang NB, Lende-Dorn BA, Beitz AM, Han P, Adewumi HO, O'Shea TM, Galloway KE. Cell Syst. 2025 Apr 16;16(4):101205. doi: 10.1016/j.cels.2025.101205. Epub 2025 Mar 13. PubMed 40086434.
Backbone
  Vector backbone: pMXs-gw
  Vector type: Mammalian Expression, Retroviral
Growth in bacteria
  Bacterial resistance: Ampicillin, 100 μg/mL
  Growth temperature: 30°C
  Growth strain: NEB Stable
  Copy number: High Copy
Gene/Insert
  Gene/Insert name: mLhx3-P2A-mRuby2
  Species: M. musculus (mouse), Synthetic
  Entrez Gene: Lhx3 (a.k.a. Lim3, P-LIM, mLIM3, mLim-3)
  Cloning method: Gateway Cloning
Terms and licenses: Academic/Nonprofit Terms; Industry Terms: Not Available to Industry
Depositor comments: Please visit https://doi.org/10.1101/2023.11.26.568736 for bioRxiv preprint.
How to cite: pMXs-uORFx3-mLhx3-P2A-mRuby2 was a gift from Kate Galloway (Addgene plasmid # 233179 ; http://n2t.net/addgene:233179 ; RRID:Addgene_233179)
