>Addgene plasmid #233179 | pMXs-uORFx3-mLhx3-P2A-mRuby2 | depositor partial sequence | sequence record 458735 | mLhx3
ATGCTGCTAGAAGCAGAACTCGATTGCCACCGAGAGAGGCCCGGTGCCCCTGGAGCTTCTGCCCTCTGTA
CCTTCAGCAGGACTCCAGAGATCCCGATGTGTGCAGGCTGTGACCAGCACATCTTGGACCGTTTCATCCT
TAAGGCTCTGGACCGACATTGGCACAGCAAGTGTCTCAAGTGCAGTGACTGCCACGTCCCTCTGGCTGAG
CGCTGCTTCAGCCGCGGGGAGAGCGTCTACTGCAAAGACGACTTCTTTAAGCGCTTCGGGACCAAGTGCG
CCGCATGCCAGCTGGGCATCCCGCCCACGCAGGTGGTGCGCCGCGCCCAGGACTTCGTGTACCACCTGCA
TTGCTTCGCCTGCGTGGTCTGCAAGCGGCAGCTGGCCACGGGCGACGAGTTCTACCTCATGGAAGACAGC
CGGCTGGTGTGCAAGGCGGACTACGAAACAGCCAAGCAGCGAGAAGCCGAGGCCACAGCCAAGCGGCCGC
GCACCACCATCACCGCCAAGCAGCTGGAGACGCTGAAGAGCGCCTACAACACTTCGCCCAAGCCGGCGCG
CCACGTGCGCGAGCAGCTCTCCTCCGAGACTGGCCTGGACATGCGAGTGGTGCAGGTGTGGTTCCAGAAT
CGCCGGGCTAAGGAAAAGAGACTGAAGAAAGACGCTGGCCGGCAGCGCTGGGGACAGTATTTCCGCAATA
TGAAGCGCTCCCGCGGCAGTTCCAAGTCCGACAAGGACAGCATCCAGGAGGGACAAGACAGCGACGCCGA
AGTCTCCTTCACTGATGAGCCGTCCATGGCTGACATGGGGCCTGCTAATGGCCTGTACAGCAGCCTGGGA
GAGCCTGCCCCTGCGTTGGGCCGGCCCGTAGGAGGCCTGGGCAGCTTTACCCTGGATCACGGAGGCTTGA
CGGGTCCAGAGCAGTACCGAGAGCTACGCCCAGGCAGCCCCTATGGCATCCCCCCATCTCCTGCAGCCCC
CCAGAGCCTTCCTGGCCCCCAGCCTCTCCTCTCCAGCCTGGTATACCCAGACACCAACTTGAGCCTTGTC
CCTTCAGGGCCCCCAGGTGGACCCCCACCCATGAGGGTGCTGGCTGGAAATGGGCCCAGCTCCGACCTGT
CCACAGAGAGCAGTTCTGGCTACCCAGACTTTCCTGCTAGCCCTGCTTCCTGGCTGGATGAAGTAGACCA
TGCTCAGTTC
