>Addgene plasmid #233179 | pMXs-uORFx3-mLhx3-P2A-mRuby2 | depositor partial sequence | sequence record 458736 | mRuby2
ATGGTGTCTAAGGGCGAAGAGCTGATCAAGGAAAATATGCGTATGAAGGTGGTCATGGAAGGTTCGGTCA
ACGGCCACCAATTCAAATGCACAGGTGAAGGAGAAGGCAATCCGTACATGGGAACTCAAACCATGAGGAT
CAAAGTCATCGAGGGAGGACCCCTGCCATTTGCCTTTGACATTCTTGCCACGTCGTTCATGTATGGCAGC
CGTACTTTTATCAAGTACCCGAAAGGCATTCCTGATTTCTTTAAACAGTCCTTTCCTGAGGGTTTTACTT
GGGAAAGAGTTACGAGATACGAAGATGGTGGAGTCGTCACCGTCATGCAGGACACCAGCCTTGAGGATGG
CTGTCTCGTTTACCACGTCCAAGTCAGAGGGGTAAACTTTCCCTCCAATGGTCCCGTGATGCAGAAGAAG
ACCAAGGGTTGGGAGCCTAATACAGAGATGATGTATCCAGCAGATGGTGGTCTGAGGGGATACACTCATA
TGGCACTGAAAGTTGATGGTGGTGGCCATCTGTCTTGCTCTTTCGTAACAACTTACAGGTCAAAAAAGAC
CGTCGGGAACATCAAGATGCCCGGTATCCATGCCGTTGATCACCGCCTGGAAAGGTTAGAGGAAAGTGAC
AATGAAATGTTCGTAGTACAACGCGAACACGCAGTTGCCAAGTTCGCCGGGCTTGGTGGTGGGATGGACG
AGCTGTACAAG
